Addgene plasmid #33274: pMXs-GLIS1 (FLJ33315SAAN)
Purpose: Retroviral expression of canonical human GLIS1
Depositing lab: Shinya Yamanaka. Depositing organization: Kyoto University, Center for iPS Cell Research and Application. Publication: Direct reprogramming of somatic cells is promoted by maternal transcription factor Glis1. Maekawa M, Yamaguchi K, Nakamura T, Shibukawa R, Kodanaka I, Ichisaka T, Kawamura Y, Mochizuki H, Goshima N, Yamanaka S. Nature. 2011 . 474(7350):225-9. 10.1038/nature10106 PubMed 21654807.
Backbone
  Vector backbone: pMXs
  Backbone manufacturer: Dr. Toshio Kitamura
  Backbone size w/o insert (bp): 4700
  Vector type: Mammalian Expression, Retroviral
Growth in bacteria
  Bacterial resistance: Ampicillin, 100 μg/mL
  Growth temperature: 37°C
  Growth strain: DH5alpha
  Copy number: High Copy
Gene/Insert
  Gene/Insert name: GLIS1, Gateway casette A (alt name: FLJ36155)
  Species: H. sapiens (human)
  Insert size (bp): 1931
  GenBank ID: 148979
  Entrez Gene: GLIS1
  Cloning method: Gateway Cloning
  Sequencing primers: 5′ pMX-S1811; 3′ pMX-AS3200
Resource information
  A portion of this plasmid was derived from a plasmid made by: pMXs is from Dr. Toshio Kitamura of the University of Tokyo, the Institute of Medical Science. If you use this plasmid in a paper, please cite: Retrovirus-mediated gene transfer and expression cloning: powerful tools in functional genomics. Exp Hematol. 2003 Nov;31(11):1007-14. Kitamura T, Koshino Y, Shibata F, Oki T, Nakajima H, Nosaka T, Kumagai H. Gateway cassette is from Invitrogen Corporation.
Terms and licenses: Academic/Nonprofit Terms; Industry Terms: Not Available to Industry
How to cite: pMXs-GLIS1 (FLJ33315SAAN) was a gift from Shinya Yamanaka (Addgene plasmid # 33274 ; http://n2t.net/addgene:33274 ; RRID:Addgene_33274)
