[The description below was written by a language model from this plasmid's Addgene catalogue record and pLannotate feature annotations shown in this document.]
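Description:
pMXs-GLIS1 (FLJ33315SAAN) is a Moloney murine leukemia virus-based retroviral expression plasmid carrying the canonical human GLIS1 coding sequence in the pMXs backbone. It is maintained in E. coli as a high-copy plasmid through a ColE1/pUC-type origin and is selected with ampicillin via a β-lactamase gene driven by its own bla promoter. The full sequence is about 6.6 kb, consistent with a roughly 4.7 kb backbone plus a roughly 1.9 kb insert. A short lacI fragment next to the 3′ LTR appears to be a backbone remnant with no evident function.

The retroviral cassette is bounded by two MMLV long terminal repeats. Downstream of the 5′ LTR lie the Ψ packaging signal, a truncated gag segment lacking its start codon, and a pol-derived region containing a splice acceptor. These elements support encapsidation of the genomic RNA and expression of the downstream insert. No internal promoter is annotated, so GLIS1 transcription presumably depends on the 5′ LTR. The GLIS1 open reading frame is flanked by attB1 and attB2 sites, reflecting its introduction by Gateway recombination into a pMXs version fitted with a Gateway cassette. No epitope tag, reporter or mammalian selection marker is annotated. Because the viral structural and enzymatic genes are absent or truncated, these functions must be supplied in trans by packaging cells to produce infectious particles.

GLIS1 is a zinc-finger transcription factor that can act as either an activator or a repressor. The associated publication reports that it promotes direct reprogramming of somatic cells, so this vector is suited to delivering GLIS1 by retroviral transduction in induced pluripotent stem cell experiments.
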