Features (pLannotate 1.2.2; 12 found; start..end, strand, type, name):
     22..615     +  LTR            LTR: long terminal repeat from Moloney murine leukemia virus
    678..1035    +  misc_feature   MMLV Ψ: packaging signal of Moloney murine leukemia virus (MMLV)
   1100..1516    +  CDS            gag (truncated): truncated Moloney murine leukemia virus (MMLV) gag gene lacking the start codon
   1526..1900    +  misc_feature   pol region: Moloney murine leukemia virus (MMLV) pol region containing the splice acceptor site
   1951..1975    +  protein_bind   attB1: mutant version of attB; recombination site for the Gateway® BP reaction BP Clonase™
   1993..3852    +  CDS            GLIS1: GLIS1_HUMAN - Experimental evidence at protein level: Swiss-Prot protein existence level 1. Acts as both a repressor and activator of transcription (PubMed:21654807). Binds to the consensus sequence 5'-GACCACCCAC-3' (By similarity). By controlling the expression of genes involved in cell differentiation inhibits the lineage commitment of multipotent cells (PubMed:21654807). Prevents, for instance, the differentiation of multipotent mesenchymal cells into adipocyte and osteoblast (By similarity). From Homo sapiens (Human).
   3857..3881    -  protein_bind   attB2: mutant version of attB; recombination site for the Gateway® BP reaction BP Clonase™
   4076..4669    +  LTR            LTR: long terminal repeat from Moloney murine leukemia virus
   4670..4723    -  CDS            lacI (fragment): lac repressor; lacI; The lac repressor binds to the lac operator to inhibit transcription in E. coli. This inhibition can be relieved by adding lactose or isopropyl-β-D-thiogalactopyranoside (IPTG).
   4906..5494    -  rep_origin     ori: high-copy-number ColE1/pMB1/pBR322/pUC origin of replication
   5658..6518    -  CDS            AmpR: β-lactamase; bla; confers resistance to ampicillin, carbenicillin, and related antibiotics
   6519..6623    -  promoter       AmpR promoter: bla
>Addgene plasmid #33274 | pMXs-GLIS1 (FLJ33315SAAN) | depositor full sequence | sequence record 39465 | pMXs-GLIS1 (FLJ33315SAAN) sequence 6631 bps
CCCGAAAAGTGCCACCTGCATAATGAAAGACCCCACCTGTAGGTTTGGCAAGCTAGCTTAAGTAACGCCA
TTTTGCAAGGCATGGAAAAATACATAACTGAGAATAGAAAAGTTCAGATCAAGGTCAGGAACAGATGGAA
CAGCTGAATATGGGCCAAAGCGGATATCTGTGGTAAGCAGTTCCTGCCCCGGCTCAGGGCCAAGAACAGA
TGGAACAGCTGAATATGGGCCAAACAGGATATCTGTGGTAAGCAGTTCCTGCCCCGGCTCAGGGCCAAGA
ACAGATGGTCCCCAGATGCGGTCCAGCCCTCAGCAGTTTCTAGAGAACCATCAGATGTTTCCAGGGTGCC
CCAAGGACCTGAAATGACCCTGTGCCTTATTTGAACTAACCAATCAGTTCGCTTCTCGCTTCTGTTCGCG
CGCTTCTGCTCCCCGAGCTCAATAAAAGAGCCCACAACCCCTCACTCGGGGCGCCAGTCCTCCGATTGAC
TGAGTCGCCCGGGTACCCGTGTATCCAATAAACCCTCTTGCAGTTGCATCCGACTTGTGGTCTCGCTGTT
CCTTGGGAGGGTCTCCTCTGAGTGATTGACTACCCGTCAGCGGGGGTCTTTCATTTGGGGGCTCGTCCGG
GATCGGGAGACCCCTGCCCAGGGACCACCGACCCACCACCGGGAGGTAAGCTGGCCAGCAACTTATCTGT
GTCTGTCCGATTGTCTAGTGTCTATGACTGATTTTATGCGCCTGCGTCGGTACTAGTTAGCTAACTAGCT
CTGTATCTGGCGGACCCGTGGTGGAACTGACGAGTTCGGAACACCCGGCCGCAACCCTGGGAGACGTCCC
AGGGATCTCGGGGGCCGTTTTTGTGGCCCGACCTGAGTCCAAAAATCCCGATCGTTTTGGACTCTTTGGT
GCACCCCCCTTAGAGGAGGGATATGTGGTTCTGGTAGGAGACGAGAACCTAAAACAGTTCCCGCCTCCGT
CTGAATTTTTGCTTTCGGTTTGGGACCGAAGCCGCGCCGCGCGTCTTGTCTGCTGCAGCATCGTTCTGTG
TTGTCTCTGTCTGACTGTGTTTCTGTATTTGTCTGAAAATATGGGCCCGGGCCAGACTGTTACCACTCCC
TTAAGTTTGACCTTAGGTCACTGGAAAGATGTCGAGCGGATCGCTCACAACCAGTCGGTAGATGTCAAGA
AGAGACGTTGGGTTACCTTCTGCTCTGCAGAATGGCCAACCTTTAACGTCGGATGGCCGCGAGACGGCAC
CTTTAACCGAGACCTCATCACCCAGGTTAAGATCAAGGTCTTTTCACCTGGCCCGCATGGACACCCAGAC
CAGGTCCCCTACATCGTGACCTGGGAAGCCTTGGCTTTTGACCCCCCTCCCTGGGTCAAGCCCTTTGTAC
ACCCTAAGCCTCCGCCTCCTCTTCCTCCATCCGCCCCGTCTCTCCCCCTTGAACCTCCTCGTTCGACCCC
GCCTCGATCCTCCCTTTATCCAGCCCTCACTCCTTCTCTAGGCGCCCCCATATGGCCATATGAGATCTTA
TATGGGGCACCCCCGCCCCTTGTAAACTTCCCTGACCCTGACATGACAAGAGTTACTAACAGCCCCTCTC
TCCAAGCTCACTTACAGGCTCTCTACTTAGTCCAGCACGAAGTCTGGAGACCTCTGGCGGCAGCCTACCA
AGAACAACTGGACCGACCGGTGGTACCTCACCCTTACCGAGTCGGCGACACAGTGTGGGTCCGCCGACAC
CAGACTAAGAACCTAGAACCTCGCTGGAAAGGACCTTACACAGTCCTGCTGACCACCCCCACCGCCCTCA
AAGTAGACGGCATCGCAGCTTGGATACACGCCGCCCACGTGAAGGCTGCCGACCCCGGGGGTGGACCATC
CTCTAGACTGCCGGATCTAGCTAGTTAATTAAGGATCCCAGTGTGGTGGTACGGGAAATCACAAGTTTGT
ACAAAAAAGCAGGCTTCGAAGGAGATAGAACCATGGCAGAGGCCCGCACATCCCTGTCTGCCCACTGTCG
GGGCCCGCTGGCCACTGGCCTGCACCCAGACCTGGACCTCCCGGGCCGAAGCCTCGCCACCCCTGCGCCT
TCCTGCTACCTTCTGGGCAGCGAACCCAGCTCTGGCCTGGGCCTCCAGCCCGAGACCCACCTCCCCGAGG
GCAGCCTGAAGCGGTGCTGTGTCTTGGGCCTACCCCCCACCTCCCCAGCCTCCTCCTCACCCTGTGCCTC
CTCCGACGTCACCTCCATCATCCGCTCCTCCCAGACGTCTCTGGTCACCTGTGTAAATGGACTCCGGAGC
CCCCCTCTGACGGGAGATCTGGGGGGCCCTTCCAAGCGGGCCCGGCCTGGCCCTGCATCGACGGACAGCC
ATGAGGGCAGCTTGCAACTTGAAGCCTGCCGGAAGGCGAGCTTCCTGAAGCAGGAACCCGCGGATGAGTT
TTCAGAGCTCTTTGGGCCTCACCAGCAGGGCCTGCCGCCCCCCTATCCCCTGTCTCAGTTGCCGCCTGGC
CCAAGCCTTGGAGGCCTGGGGCTGGGCCTGGCAGGCAGGGTGGTGGCCGGGCGGCAGGCGTGCCGCTGGG
TGGACTGCTGTGCAGCCTATGAGCAGCAGGAGGAGCTGGTGCGGCACATCGAGAAGAGCCACATCGACCA
GCGCAAGGGCGAGGACTTCACCTGCTTCTGGGCTGGCTGCGTGCGCCGCTACAAGCCCTTCAACGCCCGC
TACAAGCTGCTCATCCACATGCGAGTGCACTCGGGCGAGAAGCCCAACAAGTGCATGTTTGAAGGCTGCA
GCAAGGCCTTCTCACGGCTGGAGAACCTCAAGATCCACCTGAGGAGCCACACGGGCGAGAAGCCGTACCT
GTGCCAGCACCCGGGTTGCCAGAAGGCCTTCAGCAACTCCAGCGACCGCGCCAAGCACCAGCGCACCCAC
CTAGACACGAAGCCGTACGCCTGTCAGATCCCTGGCTGCTCCAAGCGCTACACAGACCCCAGCTCCCTCC
GCAAGCACGTCAAGGCCCATTCAGCCAAAGAGCAGCAGGTGCGTAAGAAGCTGCATGCGGGCCCTGACAC
CGAGGCCGACGTCCTGACCGAGTGTCTGGTCCTGCAGCAGCTCCACACGTCCACACAGCTGGCTGCCAGC
GACGGCAAGGGTGGCTGTGGCCTGGGCCAGGAGCTGCTCCCAGGTGTGTATCCTGGCTCCATCACCCCCC
ATAACGGACTTGCATCGGGCCTCCTGCCCCCAGCGCACGACGTACCTTCCAGGCACCACCCGCTGGATGC
CACCACCAGTTCCCACCACCATCTGTCCCCTCTGCCCATGGCTGAGAGCACCCGGGATGGGTTGGGGCCC
GGCCTCCTCTCACCAATAGTCAGCCCCCTGAAGGGGCTGGGGCCACCGCCGCTGCCCCCATCCTCTCAGA
GCCATTCTCCGGGGGGCCAGCCCTTCCCCACACTCCCCAGCAAGCCGTCCTACCCACCCTTCCAGAGCCC
TCCACCCCCGCCTCTGCCCAGCCCACAAGGTTACCAGGGCAGTTTCCACTCCATCCAGAGTTGCTTCCCC
TATGGCGACTGCTACCGGATGGCTGAACCAGCAGCCGGTGGGGACGGACTGGTCGGGGAGACCCACGGTT
TCAACCCCCTGCGGCCCAATGGCTACCACAGCCTCAGCACGCCCTTGCCTGCCACAGGCTATGAGGCCCT
GGCTGAGGCCTCATGCCCCACAGCGCTGCCACAGCAGCCATCTGAAGATGTGGTGTCCAGCGGCCCCGAG
GACTGTGGCTTCTTCCCCAATGGAGCCTTTGACCACTGCCTGGGCCACATCCCCTCCATCTACACAGACA
CCTAAGACCCAGCTTTCTTGTACAAAGTGGTGATATTCCAGCTGAGCGCCGGTCGCTACCATTACCAGTT
GGTCTGGTGTCAAAAATAATAATAACCGGGCAGGCCATGTCTGCCCGTATTTCGCGTAAGGAAATCCATT
ATGTACTATTTAAACTCGAGCGGCCGCCAGCACAGTGGTCGACGATAAAATAAAAGATTTTATTTAGTCT
CCAGAAAAAGGGGGGAATGAAAGACCCCACCTGTAGGTTTGGCAAGCTAGCTTAAGTAACGCCATTTTGC
AAGGCATGGAAAAATACATAACTGAGAATAGAGAAGTTCAGATCAAGGTCAGGAACAGATGGAACAGCTG
AATATGGGCCAAACAGGATATCTGTGGTAAGCAGTTCCTGCCCCGGCTCAGGGCCAAGAACAGATGGAAC
AGCTGAATATGGGCCAAACAGGATATCTGTGGTAAGCAGTTCCTGCCCCGGCTCAGGGCCAAGAACAGAT
GGTCCCCAGATGCGGTCCAGCCCTCAGCAGTTTCTAGAGAACCATCAGATGTTTCCAGGGTGCCCCAAGG
ACCTGAAATGACCCTGTGCCTTATTTGAACTAACCAATCAGTTCGCTTCTCGCTTCTGTTCGCGCGCTTC
TGCTCCCCGAGCTCAATAAAAGAGCCCACAACCCCTCACTCGGGGCGCCAGTCCTCCGATTGACTGAGTC
GCCCGGGTACCCGTGTATCCAATAAACCCTCTTGCAGTTGCATCCGACTTGTGGTCTCGCTGTTCCTTGG
GAGGGTCTCCTCTGAGTGATTGACTACCCGTCAGCGGGGGTCTTTCATTCTGCATTAATGAATCGGCCAA
CGCGCGGGGAGAGGCGGTTTGCGTATTGGGCGCTCTTCCGCTTCCTCGCTCACTGACTCGCTGCGCTCGG
TCGTTCGGCTGCGGCGAGCGGTATCAGCTCACTCAAAGGCGGTAATACGGTTATCCACAGAATCAGGGGA
TAACGCAGGAAAGAACATGTGAGCAAAAGGCCAGCAAAAGGCCAGGAACCGTAAAAAGGCCGCGTTGCTG
GCGTTTTTCCATAGGCTCCGCCCCCCTGACGAGCATCACAAAAATCGACGCTCAAGTCAGAGGTGGCGAA
ACCCGACAGGACTATAAAGATACCAGGCGTTTCCCCCTGGAAGCTCCCTCGTGCGCTCTCCTGTTCCGAC
CCTGCCGCTTACCGGATACCTGTCCGCCTTTCTCCCTTCGGGAAGCGTGGCGCTTTCTCATAGCTCACGC
TGTAGGTATCTCAGTTCGGTGTAGGTCGTTCGCTCCAAGCTGGGCTGTGTGCACGAACCCCCCGTTCAGC
CCGACCGCTGCGCCTTATCCGGTAACTATCGTCTTGAGTCCAACCCGGTAAGACACGACTTATCGCCACT
GGCAGCAGCCACTGGTAACAGGATTAGCAGAGCGAGGTATGTAGGCGGTGCTACAGAGTTCTTGAAGTGG
TGGCCTAACTACGGCTACACTAGAAGGACAGTATTTGGTATCTGCGCTCTGCTGAAGCCAGTTACCTTCG
GAAAAAGAGTTGGTAGCTCTTGATCCGGCAAACAAACCACCGCTGGTAGCGGTGGTTTTTTTGTTTGCAA
GCAGCAGATTACGCGCAGAAAAAAAGGATCTCAAGAAGATCCTTTGATCTTTTCTACGGGGTCTGACGCT
CAGTGGAACGAAAACTCACGTTAAGGGATTTTGGTCATGAGATTATCAAAAAGGATCTTCACCTAGATCC
TTTTGCGGCCGGCCGCAAATCAATCTAAAGTATATATGAGTAAACTTGGTCTGACAGTTACCAATGCTTA
ATCAGTGAGGCACCTATCTCAGCGATCTGTCTATTTCGTTCATCCATAGTTGCCTGACTCCCCGTCGTGT
AGATAACTACGATACGGGAGGGCTTACCATCTGGCCCCAGTGCTGCAATGATACCGCGAGACCCACGCTC
ACCGGCTCCAGATTTATCAGCAATAAACCAGCCAGCCGGAAGGGCCGAGCGCAGAAGTGGTCCTGCAACT
TTATCCGCCTCCATCCAGTCTATTAATTGTTGCCGGGAAGCTAGAGTAAGTAGTTCGCCAGTTAATAGTT
TGCGCAACGTTGTTGCCATTGCTACAGGCATCGTGGTGTCACGCTCGTCGTTTGGTATGGCTTCATTCAG
CTCCGGTTCCCAACGATCAAGGCGAGTTACATGATCCCCCATGTTGTGCAAAAAAGCGGTTAGCTCCTTC
GGTCCTCCGATCGTTGTCAGAAGTAAGTTGGCCGCAGTGTTATCACTCATGGTTATGGCAGCACTGCATA
ATTCTCTTACTGTCATGCCATCCGTAAGATGCTTTTCTGTGACTGGTGAGTACTCAACCAAGTCATTCTG
AGAATAGTGTATGCGGCGACCGAGTTGCTCTTGCCCGGCGTCAACACGGGATAATACCGCGCCACATAGC
AGAACTTTAAAAGTGCTCATCATTGGAAAACGTTCTTCGGGGCGAAAACTCTCAAGGATCTTACCGCTGT
TGAGATCCAGTTCGATGTAACCCACTCGTGCACCCAACTGATCTTCAGCATCTTTTACTTTCACCAGCGT
TTCTGGGTGAGCAAAAACAGGAAGGCAAAATGCCGCAAAAAAGGGAATAAGGGCGACACGGAAATGTTGA
ATACTCATACTCTTCCTTTTTCAATATTATTGAAGCATTTATCAGGGTTATTGTCTCATGAGCGGATACA
TATTTGAATGTATTTAGAAAAATAAACAAATAGGGGTTCCGCGCACATTTC
