>Addgene plasmid #33274 | pMXs-GLIS1 (FLJ33315SAAN) | addgene partial sequence | sequence record 41617 | pBMN-5
CTCTAGACTGCCGGATCTAGCTAGTTAATTAAGGATCCCAGTGTGGTGGTACGGGAAATCACAAGTTTGT
ACAAAAAAGCAGGCTTCGAAGGAGATAGAACCATGGCAGAGGCCCGCACATCCCTGTCTGCCCACTGTCG
GGGCCCGCTGGCCACTGGCCTGCACCCAGACCTGGACCTCCCGGGCCGAAGCCTCGCCACCCCTGCGCCT
TCCTGCTACCTTCTGGGCAGCGAACCCAGCTCTGGCCTGGGCCTCCAGCCCGAGACCCACCTCCCCGAGG
GCAGCCTGAAGCGGTGCTGTGTCTTGGGCCTACCCCCCACCTCCCCAGCCTCCTCCTCACCCTGTGCCTC
CTCCGACGTCACCTCCATCATCCGCTCCTCCCAGACGTCTCTGGTCACCTGTGTAAATGGACTCCGGAGC
CCCCCTCTGACGGGAGATCTGGGGGGCCCTTCCAAGCGGGCCCGGCCTGGCCCTGCATCGACGGACAGCC
ATGAGGGCAGCTTGCAACTTGAAGCCTGCCGGAAGGCGAGCTTCCTGAAGCAGGAACCCGCGGATGAGTT
TTCAGAGCTCTTTGGGCCTCACCAGCAGGGCCTGCCGCCCCCCTATCCCCTGTCTCAGTTGCCGCCTGGC
CCAAGCCTTGGAGGCCTGGGGCTGGGCCTGGCAGGCAGGGTGGTGGCCGGGCGGCAGGCGTGCCGCTGGG
TGGACTGCTGTGCAGCCTATGAGCAGCAGGAGGAGCTGGTGCGGCACATCGAGAAGAGCCACATCGACCA
GCGCAAGGGCGAGGACTTCACCTGCTTCTGGGCTGGCTGCGTGCGCCGCTACAAGCCCTTCAACGCCCGC
TACAAGCTGCTCA
